>Addgene plasmid #131170 | pFA NuiHA-loxP-nat-CUP1p | addgene full sequence | sequence record 255831 | Addgene NGS Result
ATGTATCATACACATACGATTTAGGTGACACTATAGAACGCGGCCGCCAGCTGAAGCTTCGTACGCTGCA
GGTCGACATGCAGATTTTCGTCAAGACTTTGACCGGTAAAACCATAACATTGGAAGTTGAATCTTCCGAT
ACCATCGACAACGTTAAGTCGAAAATTCAAGACAAGGAAGGGATCCCTGGGTCTGGGGCTTACCCATACG
ATGTTCCTGACTATGCGAGATCCATAACTTCGTATAATGTATGCTATACGAAGTTATAGCTTGCCTCGTC
CCCGCCGGGTCACCCGGCCAGCGACATGGAGGCCCAGAATACCCTCCTTGACAGTCTTGACGTGCGCAGC
TCAGGGGCATGATGTGACTGTCGCCCGTACATTTAGCCCATACATCCCCATGTATAATCATTTGCATCCA
TACATTTTGATGGCCGCACGGCGCGAAGCAAAAATTACGGCTCCTCGCTGCAGACCTGCGAGCAGGGAAA
CGCTCCCCTCACAGACGCGTTGAATTGTCCCCACGCCGCGCCCCTGTAGAGAAATATAAAAGGTTAGGAT
TTGCCACTGAGGTTCTTCTTTCATATACTTCCTTTTAAAATCTTGCTAGGATACAGTTCTCACATCACAT
CCGAACATAAACAACCATGGGTACCACTCTTGACGACACGGCTTACCGGTACCGCACCAGTGTCCCGGGG
GACGCCGAGGCCATCGAGGCACTGGATGGGTCCTTCACCACCGACACCGTCTTCCGCGTCACCGCCACCG
GGGACGGCTTCACCCTGCGGGAGGTGCCGGTGGACCCGCCCCTGACCAAGGTGTTCCCCGACGACGAATC
GGACGACGAATCGGACGACGGGGAGGACGGCGACCCGGACTCCCGGACGTTCGTCGCGTACGGGGACGAC
GGCGACCTGGCGGGCTTCGTGGTCGTCTCGTACTCCGGCTGGAACCGCCGGCTGACCGTCGAGGACATCG
AGGTCGCCCCGGAGCACCGGGGGCACGGGGTCGGGCGCGCGTTGATGGGGCTCGCGACGGAGTTCGCCCG
CGAGCGGGGCGCCGGGCACCTCTGGCTGGAGGTCACCAACGTCAACGCACCGGCGATCCACGCGTACCGG
CGGATGGGGTTCACCCTCTGCGGCCTGGACACCGCCCTGTACGACGGCACCGCCTCGGACGGCGAGCAGG
CGCTCTACATGAGCATGCCCTGCCCCTAATCTCGAGGCGAATTTCTTATGATTTATGATTTTTATTATTA
AATAAGTTATAAAAAAAATAAGTGTATACAAATTTTAAAGTGACTCTTAGGTTTTAAAACGAAAATTCTT
ATTCTTGAGTAACCCTTTCCTGTAGGTCAGGTTGCTTTCTCAGGTATAGCATGAGGTCGCTCTTATTGAC
CACACCTCTACCGGCATGCCGAGCAAATGCCTGCAAATCGCTCCCCATTTCACCCAATTGTAGATATGCT
AACTCCAGCAATGAGTTGATGAATCTCGGTGTGTATTTTATGTCCTCAGAGGACAACACCTGTTGTAATC
GAGCTCTAGTAAGCCGATCCCATTACCGACATTTGGGCGCTATACGTGCATATGTTCATGTATGTATCTG
TATTTAAAACACTTTTGTATTATTTTTCCTCATATATGTGTATAGGTTTATACGGATGATTTAATTATTA
CTTCACCACCCTTTATTTCGGGCTGATATCTTAGCCTTGTTACTAGTTAGAAAAAGACATTTTTGCTGTC
AGTCACTGTCAAGAGATTCTTTTGCTGGCATTTCTTCTAGAAGCAAAAAGAGCGATGCGTCTTTTCCGCT
GAACCGTTCCAGCAAAAAAGACTACCAACGCAATATGGATTGTCAGAATCATATAAAAGAGAAGCAAATA
ACTCCTTGTCTTGTATCAATTGCATTATAATATCTTCTTGTTAGTGCAATATCATATAGAAGTCATCGAA
ATAGATATTAAGAAAAACAAACTGTAATAACTTCGTATAATGTATGCTATACGAAGTTATTGACGACAGA
GAATTCATCGATGATATCAGATCCACTAGTGGCCTATGCGGCCGCGGATCTGCCGGTCTCCCTATAGTGA
GTCGTATTAATTTCGATAAGCCAGGTTAACCTGCATTAATGAATCGGCCAACGCGCGGGGAGAGGCGGTT
TGCGTATTGGGCGCTCTTCCGCTTCCTCGCTCACTGACTCGCTGCGCTCGGTCGTTCGGCTGCGGCGAGC
GGTATCAGCTCACTCAAAGGCGGTAATACGGTTATCCACAGAATCAGGGGATAACGCAGGAAAGAACATG
TGAGCAAAAGGCCAGCAAAAGGCCAGGAACCGTAAAAAGGCCGCGTTGCTGGCGTTTTTCCATAGGCTCC
GCCCCCCTGACGAGCATCACAAAAATCGACGCTCAAGTCAGAGGTGGCGAAACCCGACAGGACTATAAAG
ATACCAGGCGTTTCCCCCTGGAAGCTCCCTCGTGCGCTCTCCTGTTCCGACCCTGCCGCTTACCGGATAC
CTGTCCGCCTTTCTCCCTTCGGGAAGCGTGGCGCTTTCTCATAGCTCACGCTGTAGGTATCTCAGTTCGG
TGTAGGTCGTTCGCTCCAAGCTGGGCTGTGTGCACGAACCCCCCGTTCAGCCCGACCGCTGCGCCTTATC
CGGTAACTATCGTCTTGAGTCCAACCCGGTAAGACACGACTTATCGCCACTGGCAGCAGCCACTGGTAAC
AGGATTAGCAGAGCGAGGTATGTAGGCGGTGCTACAGAGTTCTTGAAGTGGTGGCCTAACTACGGCTACA
CTAGAAGAACAGTATTTGGTATCTGCGCTCTGCTGAAGCCAGTTACCTTCGGAAAAAGAGTTGGTAGCTC
TTGATCCGGCAAACAAACCACCGCTGGTAGCGGTGGTTTTTTTGTTTGCAAGCAGCAGATTACGCGCAGA
AAAAAAGGATCTCAAGAAGATCCTTTGATCTTTTCTACGGGGTCTGACGCTCAGTGGAACGAAAACTCAC
GTTAAGGGATTTTGGTCATGAGATTATCAAAAAGGATCTTCACCTAGATCCTTTTAAATTAAAAATGAAG
TTTTAAATCAATCTAAAGTATATATGAGTAAACTTGGTCTGACAGTTACCAATGCTTAATCAGTGAGGCA
CCTATCTCAGCGATCTGTCTATTTCGTTCATCCATAGTTGCCTGACTCCCCGTCGTGTAGATAACTACGA
TACGGGAGGGCTTACCATCTGGCCCCAGTGCTGCAATGATACCGCGAGACCCACGCTCACCGGCTCCAGA
TTTATCAGCAATAAACCAGCCAGCCGGAAGGGCCGAGCGCAGAAGTGGTCCTGCAACTTTATCCGCCTCC
ATCCAGTCTATTAATTGTTGCCGGGAAGCTAGAGTAAGTAGTTCGCCAGTTAATAGTTTGCGCAACGTTG
TTGCCATTGCTACAGGCATCGTGGTGTCACGCTCGTCGTTTGGTATGGCTTCATTCAGCTCCGGTTCCCA
ACGATCAAGGCGAGTTACATGATCCCCCATGTTGTGCAAAAAAGCGGTTAGCTCCTTCGGTCCTCCGATC
GTTGTCAGAAGTAAGTTGGCCGCAGTGTTATCACTCATGGTTATGGCAGCACTGCATAATTCTCTTACTG
TCATGCCATCCGTAAGATGCTTTTCTGTGACTGGTGAGTACTCAACCAAGTCATTCTGAGAATAGTGTAT
GCGGCGACCGAGTTGCTCTTGCCCGGCGTCAATACGGGATAATACCGCGCCACATAGCAGAACTTTAAAA
GTGCTCATCATTGGAAAACGTTCTTCGGGGCGAAAACTCTCAAGGATCTTACCGCTGTTGAGATCCAGTT
CGATGTAACCCACTCGTGCACCCAACTGATCTTCAGCATCTTTTACTTTCACCAGCGTTTCTGGGTGAGC
AAAAACAGGAAGGCAAAATGCCGCAAAAAAGGGAATAAGGGCGACACGGAAATGTTGAATACTCATACTC
TTCCTTTTTCAATATTATTGAAGCATTTATCAGGGTTATTGTCTCATGAGCGGATACATATTTGAATGTA
TTTAGAAAAATAAACAAATAGGGGTTCCGCGCACATTTCCCCGAAAAGTGCCACCTGACGTCTAAGAAAC
CATTATTATCATGACATTAACCTATAAAAATAGGCGTATCACGAGGCCCTTTCGTCTCGCGCGTTTCGGT
GATGACGGTGAAAACCTCTGACACATGCAGCTCCCGGAGACGGTCACAGCTTGTCTGTAAGCGGATGCCG
GGAGCAGACAAGCCCGTCAGGGCGCGTCAGCGGGTGTTGGCGGGTGTCGGGGCTGGCTTAACTATGCGGC
ATCAGAGCAGATTGTACTGAGAGTGCACCATATGGACATATTGTCGTTAGAACGCGGCTACAATTAATAC
ATAACCTT
Features (pLannotate 1.2.2; 16 found; start..end, strand, type, name):
     19..37      +  promoter       SP6 promoter: promoter for bacteriophage SP6 RNA polymerase
     78..188     +  CDS            ubiquitin (fragment): Saccharomyces cerevisiae ubiquitin
    201..227     +  CDS            3xHA (fragment): three tandem HA epitope tags
    234..267     -  protein_bind   loxP: Cre-mediated recombination occurs in the 8-bp core sequence (GCATACAT). Cre recombinase
    303..646     +  promoter       TEF promoter: Ashbya gossypii TEF promoter
    653..1217    +  CDS            NrsR (fragment): nourseothricin acetyltransferase; Streptomyces noursei nat1; confers resistance to nourseothricin
   1227..1414    +  terminator     ADH1 terminator: S. cerevisiae ADH1; transcription terminator for the S. cerevisiae alcohol dehydrogenase 1 (ADH1) gene
   1723..1957    +  promoter       CUP1 promoter: S. cerevisiae CUP1; inducible metallothionein promoter, regulated by Cu2+
   1987..2020    -  protein_bind   loxP: Cre-mediated recombination occurs in the 8-bp core sequence (GCATACAT). Cre recombinase
   2091..2109    -  promoter       T7 promoter: promoter for bacteriophage T7 RNA polymerase
   2131..2184    -  CDS            lacI (fragment): lac repressor; lacI; The lac repressor binds to the lac operator to inhibit transcription in E. coli. This inhibition can be relieved by adding lactose or isopropyl-β-D-thiogalactopyranoside (IPTG).
   2367..2955    -  rep_origin     ori: high-copy-number ColE1/pMB1/pBR322/pUC origin of replication
   3126..3986    -  CDS            AmpR: β-lactamase; bla; confers resistance to ampicillin, carbenicillin, and related antibiotics
   3987..4091    -  promoter       AmpR promoter: bla
   4186..4221    +  CDS            rop (fragment): Rop protein, which maintains plasmids at low copy number; rop
   4323..4374    +  misc_feature   bom (fragment): basis of mobility region from pBR322
