[The description below was written by a language model from this plasmid's Addgene catalogue record and pLannotate feature annotations shown in this document.]
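Description:
pFA NuiHA-loxP-nat-CUP1p is a 4.4 kb empty-backbone plasmid of the pFA family. It is catalogued as a yeast expression vector but is intended as a PCR template for genomic tagging in Saccharomyces cerevisiae, not as an autonomously replicating yeast plasmid, and no yeast origin or centromere is annotated. In E. coli it is propagated through a ColE1/pMB1-type origin and selected with ampicillin via the bla gene and its promoter. The catalogue lists it as low copy, although the annotation tool labels the origin as a high-copy type. Only fragments of rop and bom are detected. SP6 and T7 promoters flank the cassette region as remnants of the backbone.

The amplifiable module carries a short ubiquitin fragment, corresponding to Nui, the N-terminal half of ubiquitin used in the split-ubiquitin assay. This is followed by an HA epitope (annotated as a partial 3xHA match). Two loxP sites in the same orientation enclose a nourseothricin resistance marker (nat, driven by the Ashbya gossypii TEF promoter and followed by the ADH1 terminator) and the copper-regulated CUP1 promoter.

According to the recorded purpose, the module is integrated at the 5' end of a chromosomal gene to produce an N-terminal Nui-HA fusion, with integrants selected on nourseothricin. Expressing Cre then excises the loxP-flanked nat-CUP1p segment, so the tagged gene comes under control of its native promoter. In the plasmid map the tag lies upstream of the floxed segment. The record does not explain how this arrangement relates to the final integrated locus or which primers define the amplicon. The tagged strains are used to detect protein-protein interactions with the split-ubiquitin sensor.
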