Addgene plasmid #131170: pFA NuiHA-loxP-nat-CUP1p
Purpose: (Empty Backbone) PCR template for genomic N-terminal Nui-HA tag, nat-CUP1p flanking loxP sites allow expression by the native promoter after CRE-recombinase expression, nat marker confers resistance to Nourseothricin
Depositing lab: Nils Johnsson. Depositing organization: Universitaet Ulm. Publication: Detecting protein-protein interactions with the Split-Ubiquitin sensor. Dunkler A, Muller J, Johnsson N. Methods Mol Biol. 2012;786:115-30. doi: 10.1007/978-1-61779-292-2_7. PubMed 21938623.
Backbone
  Vector backbone: pFA
  Backbone manufacturer: Wach et. al., 1994
  Vector type: Yeast Expression
  Tag / fusion protein: Nui-HA (N terminal on backbone)
Growth in bacteria
  Bacterial resistance: Ampicillin, 100 μg/mL
  Growth temperature: 37°C
  Growth strain: DH5alpha
  Copy number: Low Copy
Gene/Insert
  Gene/Insert name: None
  Tag / fusion protein: Nui-HA (N terminal on backbone)
Terms and licenses: Academic/Nonprofit Terms; Industry Terms: Not Available to Industry
How to cite: pFA NuiHA-loxP-nat-CUP1p was a gift from Nils Johnsson (Addgene plasmid # 131170 ; http://n2t.net/addgene:131170 ; RRID:Addgene_131170)
